Addgene plasmid #36212: pCY 3010-07
Depositing lab: Anne Robinson. Depositing organization: University of Delaware. Publication: Cassette series designed for live-cell imaging of proteins and high-resolution techniques in yeast. Young CL, Raden DL, Caplan JL, Czymmek KJ, Robinson AS. Yeast. 2012 Mar;29(3-4):119-36. doi: 10.1002/yea.2895. Epub 2012 Apr 4. PubMed 22473760.
Backbone
  Vector backbone: pCY3010-02
  Vector type: Yeast cassette for PCR and homologous recombination
  Selectable markers: Zeocin
Growth in bacteria
  Bacterial resistance: Ampicillin, 100 μg/mL
  Growth temperature: 37°C
  Growth strain: DH5alpha
  Growth instructions: DH5alpha used for DNA recovery (i.e. DNA preps).
  Copy number: Unknown
Gene/Insert
  Gene/Insert name: Streptoalloteichus hindustanus bleomycin (Sh ble)
  Species: Streptoalloteichus hindustanus
  Insert size (bp): 970
  Tag / fusion protein: yEpolylinker-Cerulean-Zeocin (C terminal on backbone)
  Cloning method: Restriction Enzyme; 5′ cloning site BglII (unknown if destroyed); 3′ cloning site SacI (unknown if destroyed)
  Sequencing primers: 5′ CGAAAAGAGAGACCACATGGTCC
Resource information
  A portion of this plasmid was derived from a plasmid made by: pPICZ (Invitrogen)
Terms and licenses: Academic/Nonprofit Terms; Industry Terms: Not Available to Industry
How to cite: pCY 3010-07 was a gift from Anne Robinson (Addgene plasmid # 36212 ; http://n2t.net/addgene:36212 ; RRID:Addgene_36212)
