[The description below was written by a language model from this plasmid's Addgene catalogue record and pLannotate feature annotations shown in this document.]
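Description:
pCY 3010-07 is a yeast tagging cassette plasmid, built on the pCY3010-02 backbone, that serves as a PCR template rather than as a vector maintained in yeast. No yeast replication origin or centromere is annotated. The plasmid is propagated in E. coli through a high-copy ColE1/pUC-type origin and selected with ampicillin via the β-lactamase gene and its native promoter. Short fragments annotated as lacI, rop and bom appear to be backbone remnants, and SP6 and T7 promoters flank the cassette region, as is common in this style of tagging template.

The payload is a two-part module. The first part is the coding sequence for Cerulean, a constitutively fluorescent cyan protein derived from Aequorea victoria. The catalogue entry says it is preceded by a yeast-oriented polylinker ("yEpolylinker"), although that linker is not separately annotated in the feature table. Cerulean has no promoter of its own in the table, which fits its role as a C-terminal tag fused in frame to a chromosomal gene and expressed from that gene's native promoter. No terminator is annotated directly after Cerulean. The second part is a selectable marker, the Sh ble gene from Streptoalloteichus hindustanus, placed between the Ashbya gossypii TEF promoter and terminator. It confers resistance to Zeocin, bleomycin and phleomycin. This marker segment was inserted between BglII and SacI sites, and part of the plasmid derives from pPICZ.

In use, the Cerulean–Zeocin cassette is amplified with primers carrying homology to a target locus and integrated by homologous recombination. This gives Zeocin-resistant yeast expressing a Cerulean fusion for live-cell imaging, as part of a larger series of such cassettes.
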