Features (pLannotate 1.2.2; 12 found; start..end, strand, type, name):
     87..797     +  CDS            Cerulean: Cerulean is a basic (constitutively fluorescent) cyan fluorescent protein published in 2004, derived from Aequorea victoria. It has low acid sensitivity.
    854..1197    +  promoter       TEF promoter: Ashbya gossypii TEF promoter
   1198..1572    +  CDS            BleoR: antibiotic-binding protein; Sh ble from Streptoalloteichus hindustanus; confers resistance to bleomycin, phleomycin, and Zeocin™
   1581..1778    +  terminator     TEF terminator: Ashbya gossypii TEF terminator
   1875..1893    -  promoter       T7 promoter: promoter for bacteriophage T7 RNA polymerase
   1915..1968    -  CDS            lacI (fragment): lac repressor; lacI; The lac repressor binds to the lac operator to inhibit transcription in E. coli. This inhibition can be relieved by adding lactose or isopropyl-β-D-thiogalactopyranoside (IPTG).
   2151..2739    -  rep_origin     ori: high-copy-number ColE1/pMB1/pBR322/pUC origin of replication
   2910..3770    -  CDS            AmpR: β-lactamase; bla; confers resistance to ampicillin, carbenicillin, and related antibiotics
   3771..3875    -  promoter       AmpR promoter: bla
   3970..4005    +  CDS            rop (fragment): Rop protein, which maintains plasmids at low copy number; rop
   4107..4158    +  misc_feature   bom (fragment): basis of mobility region from pBR322
   4221..2       +  promoter       SP6 promoter (across the origin): promoter for bacteriophage SP6 RNA polymerase
>Addgene plasmid #36212 | pCY 3010-07 | depositor full sequence | sequence record 47082 | pCY 3010-07 sequence 4237 bps
GAACGCGGCCGCCAGCTGAAGCTTCGTACGCTGCAGGTCGACGGATCCCCGGGCTTAAGATCGGTGACGG
TGCTGGTTTAATTAACAGTAAAGGAGAAGAACTTTTCACTGGAGTTGTCCCAATTCTTGTTGAATTAGAT
GGTGATGTTAATGGGCACAAATTTTCTGTCAGTGGAGAGGGTGAAGGTGATGCAACATACGGAAAACTTA
CCCTTAAATTTATTTGCACTACTGGAAAACTACCTGTTCCATGGCCAACACTTGTCACTACTTTGACTTG
GGGTGTTCAATGCTTTGCTAGATACCCAGATCATATGAAACAGCATGACTTTTTCAAGAGTGCCATGCCC
GAAGGTTATGTACAGGAAAGAACTATATTTTTCAAAGATGACGGGAACTACAAGACACGTGCTGAAGTCA
AGTTTGAAGGTGATACCCTTGTTAATAGAATCGAGTTAAAAGGTATTGATTTTAAAGAAGATGGAAACAT
TCTTGGACACAAATTGGAATACAACGCTATTTCAGATAATGTATACATCACTGCAGACAAACAAAAGAAT
GGAATCAAAGCTAATTTCAAAATTAGACACAACATTGAAGATGGAAGCGTTCAACTAGCAGACCATTATC
AACAAAATACTCCAATTGGCGATGGCCCTGTCCTTTTACCAGACAACCATTACCTGTCCACACAATCTGC
CCTTTCGAAAGATCCCAACGAAAAGAGAGACCACATGGTCCTTCTTGAGTTTGTAACAGCTGCTGGGATT
ACACTAGGCATGGATGAACTATACAAATAGGGCGCGCCAGATCTGTTTAGCTTGCCTCGTCCCCGCCGGG
TCACCCGGCCAGCGACATGGAGGCCCAGAATACCCTCCTTGACAGTCTTGACGTGCGCAGCTCAGGGGCA
TGATGTGACTGTCGCCCGTACATTTAGCCCATACATCCCCATGTATAATCATTTGCATCCATACATTTTG
ATGGCCGCACGGCGCGAAGCAAAAATTACGGCTCCTCGCTGCAGACCTGCGAGCAGGGAAACGCTCCCCT
CACAGACGCGTTGAATTGTCCCCACGCCGCGCCCCTGTAGAGAAATATAAAAGGTTAGGATTTGCCACTG
AGGTTCTTCTTTCATATACTTCCTTTTAAAATCTTGCTAGGATACAGTTCTCACATCACATCCGAACATA
AACAACCATGGCCAAGTTGACCAGTGCCGTTCCGGTGCTCACCGCGCGCGACGTCGCCGGAGCGGTCGAG
TTCTGGACCGACCGGCTCGGGTTCTCCCGGGACTTCGTGGAGGACGACTTCGCCGGTGTGGTCCGGGACG
ACGTGACCCTGTTCATCAGCGCGGTCCAGGACCAGGTGGTGCCGGACAACACCCTGGCCTGGGTGTGGGT
GCGCGGCCTGGACGAGCTGTACGCCGAGTGGTCGGAGGTCGTGTCCACGAACTTCCGGGACGCCTCCGGG
CCGGCCATGACCGAGATCGGCGAGCAGCCGTGGGGGCGGGAGTTCGCCCTGCGCGACCCGGCCGGCAACT
GCGTGCACTTCGTGGCCGAGGAGCAGGACTGATAATCAGTACTGACAATAAAAAGATTCTTGTTTTCAAG
AACTTGTCATTTGTATAGTTTTTTTATATTGTAGTTGTTCTATTTTAATCAAATGTTAGCGTGATTTATA
TTTTTTTTCGCCTCGACATCATCTGCCCAGATGCGAAGTTAAGTGCGCAGAAAGTAATATCATGCGTCAA
TCGTATGTGAATGCTGGTCGCTATACTGCTGTCGATTCGATACTAACGCCGCCATCCCGAGCTCGAATTC
ATCGATGATATCAGATCCACTAGTGGCCTATGCGGCCGCGGATCTGCCGGTCTCCCTATAGTGAGTCGTA
TTAATTTCGATAAGCCAGGTTAACCTGCATTAATGAATCGGCCAACGCGCGGGGAGAGGCGGTTTGCGTA
TTGGGCGCTCTTCCGCTTCCTCGCTCACTGACTCGCTGCGCTCGGTCGTTCGGCTGCGGCGAGCGGTATC
AGCTCACTCAAAGGCGGTAATACGGTTATCCACAGAATCAGGGGATAACGCAGGAAAGAACATGTGAGCA
AAAGGCCAGCAAAAGGCCAGGAACCGTAAAAAGGCCGCGTTGCTGGCGTTTTTCCATAGGCTCCGCCCCC
CTGACGAGCATCACAAAAATCGACGCTCAAGTCAGAGGTGGCGAAACCCGACAGGACTATAAAGATACCA
GGCGTTTCCCCCTGGAAGCTCCCTCGTGCGCTCTCCTGTTCCGACCCTGCCGCTTACCGGATACCTGTCC
GCCTTTCTCCCTTCGGGAAGCGTGGCGCTTTCTCAATGCTCACGCTGTAGGTATCTCAGTTCGGTGTAGG
TCGTTCGCTCCAAGCTGGGCTGTGTGCACGAACCCCCCGTTCAGCCCGACCGCTGCGCCTTATCCGGTAA
CTATCGTCTTGAGTCCAACCCGGTAAGACACGACTTATCGCCACTGGCAGCAGCCACTGGTAACAGGATT
AGCAGAGCGAGGTATGTAGGCGGTGCTACAGAGTTCTTGAAGTGGTGGCCTAACTACGGCTACACTAGAA
GGACAGTATTTGGTATCTGCGCTCTGCTGAAGCCAGTTACCTTCGGAAAAAGAGTTGGTAGCTCTTGATC
CGGCAAACAAACCACCGCTGGTAGCGGTGGTTTTTTTGTTTGCAAGCAGCAGATTACGCGCAGAAAAAAA
GGATCTCAAGAAGATCCTTTGATCTTTTCTACGGGGTCTGACGCTCAGTGGAACGAAAACTCACGTTAAG
GGATTTTGGTCATGAGATTATCAAAAAGGATCTTCACCTAGATCCTTTTAAATTAAAAATGAAGTTTTAA
ATCAATCTAAAGTATATATGAGTAAACTTGGTCTGACAGTTACCAATGCTTAATCAGTGAGGCACCTATC
TCAGCGATCTGTCTATTTCGTTCATCCATAGTTGCCTGACTCCCCGTCGTGTAGATAACTACGATACGGG
AGGGCTTACCATCTGGCCCCAGTGCTGCAATGATACCGCGAGACCCACGCTCACCGGCTCCAGATTTATC
AGCAATAAACCAGCCAGCCGGAAGGGCCGAGCGCAGAAGTGGTCCTGCAACTTTATCCGCCTCCATCCAG
TCTATTAATTGTTGCCGGGAAGCTAGAGTAAGTAGTTCGCCAGTTAATAGTTTGCGCAACGTTGTTGCCA
TTGCTACAGGCATCGTGGTGTCACGCTCGTCGTTTGGTATGGCTTCATTCAGCTCCGGTTCCCAACGATC
AAGGCGAGTTACATGATCCCCCATGTTGTGCAAAAAAGCGGTTAGCTCCTTCGGTCCTCCGATCGTTGTC
AGAAGTAAGTTGGCCGCAGTGTTATCACTCATGGTTATGGCAGCACTGCATAATTCTCTTACTGTCATGC
CATCCGTAAGATGCTTTTCTGTGACTGGTGAGTACTCAACCAAGTCATTCTGAGAATAGTGTATGCGGCG
ACCGAGTTGCTCTTGCCCGGCGTCAATACGGGATAATACCGCGCCACATAGCAGAACTTTAAAAGTGCTC
ATCATTGGAAAACGTTCTTCGGGGCGAAAACTCTCAAGGATCTTACCGCTGTTGAGATCCAGTTCGATGT
AACCCACTCGTGCACCCAACTGATCTTCAGCATCTTTTACTTTCACCAGCGTTTCTGGGTGAGCAAAAAC
AGGAAGGCAAAATGCCGCAAAAAAGGGAATAAGGGCGACACGGAAATGTTGAATACTCATACTCTTCCTT
TTTCAATATTATTGAAGCATTTATCAGGGTTATTGTCTCATGAGCGGATACATATTTGAATGTATTTAGA
AAAATAAACAAATAGGGGTTCCGCGCACATTTCCCCGAAAAGTGCCACCTGACGTCTAAGAAACCATTAT
TATCATGACATTAACCTATAAAAATAGGCGTATCACGAGGCCCTTTCGTCTCGCGCGTTTCGGTGATGAC
GGTGAAAACCTCTGACACATGCAGCTCCCGGAGACGGTCACAGCTTGTCTGTAAGCGGATGCCGGGAGCA
GACAAGCCCGTCAGGGCGCGTCAGCGGGTGTTGGCGGGTGTCGGGGCTGGCTTAACTATGCGGCATCAGA
GCAGATTGTACTGAGAGTGCACCATATGGACATATTGTCGTTAGAACGCGGCTACAATTAATACATAACC
TTATGTATCATACACATACGATTTAGGTGACACTATA
