>Addgene plasmid #36212 | pCY 3010-07 | addgene partial sequence | sequence record 47119 | SP6 5'-ATTTAGGTGACACTATAG-3'
ACGGATCCCCGGGCTTAAGATCGGTGACGGTGCTGGTTTAATTAACAGTAAAGGAGAAGAACTTTTCACT
GGAGTTGTCCCAATTCTTGTTGAATTAGATGGTGATGTTAATGGGCACAAATTTTCTGTCAGTGGAGAGG
GTGAAGGTGATGCAACATACGGAAAACTTACCCTTAAATTTATTTGCACTACTGGAAAACTACCTGTTCC
ATGGCCAACACTTGTCACTACTTTGACTTGGGGTGTTCAATGCTTTGCTAGATACCCAGATCATATGAAA
CAGCATGACTTTTTCAAGAGTGCCATGCCCGAAGGTTATGTACAGGAAAGAACTATATTTTTCAAAGATG
ACGGGAACTACAAGACACGTGCTGAAGTCAAGTTTGAAGGTGATACCCTTGTTAATAGAATCGAGTTAAA
AGGTATTGATTTTAAAGAAGATGGAAACATTCTTGGACACAAATTGGAATACAACGCTATTTCAGATAAT
GTATACATCACTGCAGACAAACAAAAGAATGGAATCAAAGCTAATTTCAAAATTAGACACAACATTGAAG
ATGGAAGCGTTCAACTAGCAGACCATTATCAACAAAATACTCCAATTGGCGATGGCCCTGTCCTTTTACC
AGACAACCATTACCTGTCCACACAATCTGCCCTTTCGAAAGATCCCAACGAAAAGAGAGACCACATGGTC
CTTCTTGAGTTTGTAACAGCTGCTGGGATTACACTAGGCATGGATGAACTATACAAATAGGGCGCGCCAG
ATCTGTTTAGCTTGCCTCGTCCCCGCCGGGTCACCCGGCCAGCGACATGGAGGCCCAGA
