>Addgene plasmid #36212 | pCY 3010-07 | addgene partial sequence | sequence record 47671 | GFP-F 5'-GGTCCTTCTTGAGTTTGTAAC-3'
TAGGGCGCGCCAGATCTGTTTAGCTTGCCTCGTCCCCGCCGGGTCACCCGGCCAGCGACATGGAGGCCCA
GAATACCCTCCTTGACAGTCTTGACGTGCGCAGCTCAGGGGCATGATGTGACTGTCGCCCGTACATTTAG
CCCATACATCCCCATGTATAATCATTTGCATCCATACATTTTGATGGCCGCACGGCGCGAAGCAAAAATT
ACGGCTCCTCGCTGCAGACCTGCGAGCAGGGAAACGCTCCCCTCACAGACGCGTTGAATTGTCCCCACGC
CGCGCCCCTGTAGAGAAATATAAAAGGTTAGGATTTGCCACTGAGGTTCTTCTTTCATATACTTCCTTTT
AAAATCTTGCTAGGATACAGTTCTCACATCACATCCGAACATAAACAACCATGGCCAAGTTGACCAGCGC
CGTTCCGGTGCTCACCGCGCGCGACGTCGCCGGAGCGGTCGAGTTCTGGACCGACCGGCTCGGGTTCTCC
CGGGACTTCGTGGAGGACGACTTCGCCGGTGTGGTCCGGGACGACGTGACCCTGTTCATCAGCGCGGTCC
AGGACCAGGTGGTGCCGGACAACACCCTGGCCTGGGTGTGGGTGCGCGGCCTGGACGAGCTGTACGCCGA
GTGGTCGGAGGTCGTGTCCACGAACTTCCGGGACGCCTCCGGGCCGGCCATGACCGAGATCGGCGAGCAG
CCGTGGGGGCGGGAGTTCGCCCTGCGCGACCCGGCCGGCAACTGCGTGCACTTCGTGGCCGAGGAGCAGG
